>Addgene plasmid #178300 | pAG414GPD-OsCYP711A3(pYL761) | addgene full sequence | sequence record 364913 | Addgene NGS Result
CCGAAACGCGCGAGACGAAAGGGCCTCGTGATACGCCTATTTTTATAGGTTAATGTCATGATAATAATGG
TTTCTTAGACGGATCGCTTGCCTGTAACTTACACGCGCCTCGTATCTTTTAATGATGGAATAATTTGGGA
ATTTACTCTGTGTTTATTTATTTTTATGTTTTGTATTTGGATTTTAGAAAGTAAATAAAGAAGGTAGAAG
AGTTACGGAATGAAGAAAAAAAAATAAACAAAGGTTTAAAAAATTTCAACAAAAAGCGTACTTTACATAT
ATATTTATTAGACAAGAAAAGCAGATTAAATAGATATACATTCGATTAACGATAAGTAAAATGTAAAATC
ACAGGATTTTCGTGTGTGGTCTTCTACACAGACAAGATGAAACAATTCGGCATTAATACCTGAGAGCAGG
AAGAGCAAGATAAAAGGTAGTATTTGTTGGCGATCCCCCTAGAGTCTTTTACATCTTCGGAAAACAAAAA
CTATTTTTTCTTTAATTTCTTTTTTTACTTTCTATTTTTAATTTATATATTTATATTAAAAAATTTAAAT
TATAATTATTTTTATAGCACGTGATGAAAAGGACCCAGGTGGCACTTTTCGGGGAAATGTGCGCGGAACC
CCTATTTGTTTATTTTTCTAAATACATTCAAATATGTATCCGCTCATGAGACAATAACCCTGATAAATGC
TTCAATAATATTGAAAAAGGAAGAGTATGAGTATTCAACATTTCCGTGTCGCCCTTATTCCCTTTTTTGC
GGCATTTTGCCTTCCTGTTTTTGCTCACCCAGAAACGCTGGTGAAAGTAAAAGATGCTGAAGATCAGTTG
GGTGCACGAGTGGGTTACATCGAACTGGATCTCAACAGCGGTAAGATCCTTGAGAGTTTTCGCCCCGAAG
AACGTTTTCCAATGATGAGCACTTTTAAAGTTCTGCTATGTGGCGCGGTATTATCCCGTATTGACGCCGG
GCAAGAGCAACTCGGTCGCCGCATACACTATTCTCAGAATGACTTGGTTGAGTACTCACCAGTCACAGAA
AAGCATCTTACGGATGGCATGACAGTAAGAGAATTATGCAGTGCTGCCATAACCATGAGTGATAACACTG
CGGCCAACTTACTTCTGACAACGATCGGAGGACCGAAGGAGCTAACCGCTTTTTTGCACAACATGGGGGA
TCATGTAACTCGCCTTGATCGTTGGGAACCGGAGCTGAATGAAGCCATACCAAACGACGAGCGTGACACC
ACGATGCCTGTAGCAATGGCAACAACGTTGCGCAAACTATTAACTGGCGAACTACTTACTCTAGCTTCCC
GGCAACAATTAATAGACTGGATGGAGGCGGATAAAGTTGCAGGACCACTTCTGCGCTCGGCCCTTCCGGC
TGGCTGGTTTATTGCTGATAAATCTGGAGCCGGTGAGCGTGGGTCTCGCGGTATCATTGCAGCACTGGGG
CCAGATGGTAAGCCCTCCCGTATCGTAGTTATCTACACGACGGGGAGTCAGGCAACTATGGATGAACGAA
ATAGACAGATCGCTGAGATAGGTGCCTCACTGATTAAGCATTGGTAACTGTCAGACCAAGTTTACTCATA
TATACTTTAGATTGATTTAAAACTTCATTTTTAATTTAAAAGGATCTAGGTGAAGATCCTTTTTGATAAT
CTCATGACCAAAATCCCTTAACGTGAGTTTTCGTTCCACTGAGCGTCAGACCCCGTAGAAAAGATCAAAG
GATCTTCTTGAGATCCTTTTTTTCTGCGCGTAATCTGCTGCTTGCAAACAAAAAAACCACCGCTACCAGC
GGTGGTTTGTTTGCCGGATCAAGAGCTACCAACTCTTTTTCCGAAGGTAACTGGCTTCAGCAGAGCGCAG
ATACCAAATACTGTTCTTCTAGTGTAGCCGTAGTTAGGCCACCACTTCAAGAACTCTGTAGCACCGCCTA
CATACCTCGCTCTGCTAATCCTGTTACCAGTGGCTGCTGCCAGTGGCGATAAGTCGTGTCTTACCGGGTT
GGACTCAAGACGATAGTTACCGGATAAGGCGCAGCGGTCGGGCTGAACGGGGGGTTCGTGCACACAGCCC
AGCTTGGAGCGAACGACCTACACCGAACTGAGATACCTACAGCGTGAGCTATGAGAAAGCGCCACGCTTC
CCGAAGGGAGAAAGGCGGACAGGTATCCGGTAAGCGGCAGGGTCGGAACAGGAGAGCGCACGAGGGAGCT
TCCAGGGGGAAACGCCTGGTATCTTTATAGTCCTGTCGGGTTTCGCCACCTCTGACTTGAGCGTCGATTT
TTGTGATGCTCGTCAGGGGGGCGGAGCCTATGGAAAAACGCCAGCAACGCGGCCTTTTTACGGTTCCTGG
CCTTTTGCTGGCCTTTTGCTCACATGTTCTTTCCTGCGTTATCCCCTGATTCTGTGGATAACCGTATTAC
CGCCTTTGAGTGAGCTGATACCGCTCGCCGCAGCCGAACGACCGAGCGCAGCGAGTCAGTGAGCGAGGAA
GCGGAAGAGCGCCCAATACGCAAACCGCCTCTCCCCGCGCGTTGGCCGATTCATTAATGCAGCTGGCACG
ACAGGTTTCCCGACTGGAAAGCGGGCAGTGAGCGCAACGCAATTAATGTGAGTTAGCTCACTCATTAGGC
ACCCCAGGCTTTACACTTTATGCTTCCGGCTCGTATGTTGTGTGGAATTGTGAGCGGATAACAATTTCAC
ACAGGAAACAGCTATGACCATGATTACGCCAAGCGCGCAATTAACCCTCACTAAAGGGAACAAAAGCTGG
AGCTCAGTTTATCATTATCAATACTCGCCATTTCAAAGAATACGTAAATAATTAATAGTAGTGATTTTCC
TAACTTTATTTAGTCAAAAAATTAGCCTTTTAATTCTGCTGTAACCCGTACATGCCCAAAATAGGGGGCG
GGTTACACAGAATATATAACATCGTAGGTGTCTGGGTGAACAGTTTATTCCTGGCATCCACTAAATATAA
TGGAGCCCGCTTTTTAAGCTGGCATCCAGAAAAAAAAAGAATCCCAGCACCAAAATATTGTTTTCTTCAC
CAACCATCAGTTCATAGGTCCATTCTCTTAGCGCAACTACAGAGAACAGGGGCACAAACAGGCAAAAAAC
GGGCACAACCTCAATGGAGTGATGCAACCTGCCTGGAGTAAATGATGACACAAGGCAATTGACCCACGCA
TGTATCTATCTCATTTTCTTACACCTTCTATTACCTTCTGCTCTCTCTGATTTGGAAAAAGCTGAAAAAA
AAGGTTGAAACCAGTTCCCTGAAATTATTCCCCTACTTGACTAATAAGTATATAAAGACGGTAGGTATTG
ATTGTAATTCTGTAAATCTATTTCTTAAACTTCTTAAATTCTACTTTTATAGTTAGTCTTTTTTTTAGTT
TTAAAACACCAGAACTTAGTTTCGACGGATTCTAGAACTAGTGGATCCCCCATCACAAGTTTGTACAAAA
AAGCAGGCTTCTATACAATGGAAATCATCTCTACCGTTTTGGGTTCTACTGCTGAATATGCTGTTACTTT
GGTTGCTATGGCTGTTGGTTTGTTGTTGTTGGGTTACTTGTATGAACCATACTGGAAGGTTAGACATGTT
CCAGGTCCAGTTCCATTGCCTTTTATTGGTCACTTGCATTTGTTGGCTATGCATGGTCCAGATGTTTTTA
CTGTTTTGGCTAGAAAGTACGGTCCAGTTTTCAGATTTCATATGGGTAGACAACCATTGGTTATGGTTGC
TGATGCTGAATTGTGTAAAGAAGTTGGCGTTAAGAAGTTCAAGTCCATTCCAAATAGATCCATGCCATCC
GCTATTGCCAATTCCTTGATCAATCAAAAGGGTTTGTGTTTCACCAGAGGTTCTAGATGGACTGCTTTGA
GAAACATGATCATCTCAATCTACCAACCATCTCATTTGGCCTCATTGATTCCAACTATGCAATCTTGCAT
TGAGTGCGTGTCTAAGAATTTGGATGGTCAAGAAGATATCACCTTCTCCGATTTGGCTTTGGGTTTTGCT
ACTGATGTTATAGGTCAAGCTGCTTTCGGTACTGATTTTGGTTTGTCTAAGATTTCCGCCTCCTCTAACG
ATGATGATATTGATAAGATTGCCACCGATACCTCTGCTGAAGCTAAAGCTTCTTCTGAATTCATCAGAAT
GCATGTTCATGCCACCACATCTTTGAAGATGGATTTGTCTGGTTCCCTGTCCATTATCATCGGTCAATTA
TTGCCATTCTTACAAGAACCATTCAGGCAGGTTTTGAAGAGAATTCCATGGACAGCTGATCACGAAATCG
ATCATGTTAATTTGGCACTAGGTGGTCAAATGGATAAGATAGTTGCTGAAAGGGCTGCTGCTATGGAAAG
AGATCAAGCTGCACCACATGCTCAACAAAGAAAGGATTTTTTGTCTGTTGTTTTGGCCGCCAGAGAATCT
AACAAATCTTGGAGAGAATTACTGACCCCAGATTACATTTCTGCTTTGACCTACGAACATTTGTTAGCTG
GTTCTGCTACTACTGCTTTCACTTTGTCTACTGTCTTGTACTTGGTTTCTAAGCACCCAGAAGTTGAGGA
AAAGTTGTTGAGAGAAATTGATGGTTTCGGTCCACATGATCACGCTCCAACTGCTGAAGATCTACAAACT
AAGTTTCCATACTTGGACCAGGTCGTCAAAGAATCCATGAGGTTTTACTTTCTGTCCCCATTGATTGCTA
GAGAAACCTGTGAACAAGTTGAAATTGGTGGTTACGCTTTGCCAAAAGGTACTTGGGTTTGGTTGGCTCC
AGGTGTTTTAGCAAAAGATCCAAAGAATTTCCCAGAGCCAGAAGTCTTTAGACCAGAAAGATTTGATCCA
AACGGTGAAGAAGAAAAGCGTAGACATCCATACGCTTTTATTCCATTTGGTATTGGTCCAAGAGCTTGCA
TTGGTCAAAAGTTCTCTATCCAAGAAATCAAGTTGTCCGTCATCCACTTGTACAGAAACTACGTTTTTAG
ACACTCCCCATCTATGGAATCTCCATTGGAATTTCAATACTCCATCGTCTGCAATTTCAAGTACGGTGTT
AAGTTGAGAGTCATCAAGAGACATACTGCCTAAGACCCAGCTTTCTTGTACAAAGTGGTGATGGGCTGCA
GGAATTCGATATCAAGCTTATCGATACCGTCGACCTCGAGTCATGTAATTAGTTATGTCACGCTTACATT
CACGCCCTCCCCCCACATCCGCTCTAACCGAAAAGGAAGGAGTTAGACAACCTGAAGTCTAGGTCCCTAT
TTATTTTTTTATAGTTATGTTAGTATTAAGAACGTTATTTATATTTCAAATTTTTCTTTTTTTTCTGTAC
AGACGCGTGTACGCATGTAACATTATACTGAAAACCTTGCTTGAGAAGGTTTTGGGACGCTCGAAGGCTT
TAATTTGCGGCCGGTACCCAATTCGCCCTATAGTGAGTCGTATTACGCGCGCTCACTGGCCGTCGTTTTA
CAACGTCGTGACTGGGAAAACCCTGGCGTTACCCAACTTAATCGCCTTGCAGCACATCCCCCTTTCGCCA
GCTGGCGTAATAGCGAAGAGGCCCGCACCGATCGCCCTTCCCAACAGTTGCGCAGCCTGAATGGCGAATG
G
[124 nt withheld, positions 5672-5795]
C
[91 nt withheld, positions 5797-5887]
A
[49 nt withheld, positions 5889-5937]
CCTTTGACGTTGGAGTCCACGTTCTTT
[37 nt withheld, positions 5965-6001]
ACCCTATCTCGGTCTATTCTTTTGATTTATAAGGGATTTTGCCGATTTCGGCCTATTGGTTAAAAAATGA
GCTGATTTAACAAAAATTTAACGCGAATTTTAACAAAATATTAACGCTTACAATTTCCTGATGCGGTATT
TTCTCCTTACGCATCTGTGCGGTATTTCACACCGCATAGATCGGCAAGTGCACAAACAATACTTAAATAA
ATACTACTCAGTAATAACCTATTTCTTAGCATTTTTGACGAAATTTGCTATTTTGTTAGAGTCTTTTACA
CCATTTGTCTCCACACCTCCGCTTACATCAACACCAATAACGCCATTTAATCTAAGCGCATCACCAACAT
TTTCTGGCGTCAGTCCACCAGCTAACATAAAATGTAAGCTTTCGGGGCTCTCTTGCCTTCCAACCCAGTC
AGAAATCGAGTTCCAATCCAAAAGTTCACCTGTCCCACCTGCTTCTGAATCAAACAAGGGAATAAACGAA
TGAGGTTTCTGTGAAGCTGCACTGAGTAGTATGTTGCAGTCTTTTGGAAATACGAGTCTTTTAATAACTG
GCAAACCGAGGAACTCTTGGTATTCTTGCCACGACTCATCTCCATGCAGTTGGACGATATCAATGCCGTA
ATCATTGACCAGAGCCAAAACATCCTCCTTAGGTTGATTACGAAACACGCCAACCAAGTATTTCGGAGTG
CCTGAACTATTTTTATATGCTTTTACAAGACTTGAAATTTTCCTTGCAATAACCGGGTCAATTGTTCTCT
TTCTATTGGGCACACATATAATACCCAGCAAGTCAGCATCGGAATCTAGAGCACATTCTGCGGCCTCTGT
GCTCTGCAAGCCGCAAACTTTCACCAATGGACCAGAACTACCTGTGAAATTAATAACAGACATACTCCAA
GCTGCCTTTGTGTGCTTAATCACGTATACTCACGTGCTCAATAGTCACCAATGCCCTCCCTCTTGGCCCT
CTCCTTTTCTTTTTTCGACCGAATTAATTCTTAATCGGCAAAAAAAGAAAAGCTCCGGATCAAGATTGTA
CGTAAGGTGACAAGCTATTTTTCAATAAAGAATATCTTCCACTACTGCCATCTGGCGTCATAACTGCAAA
GTACACATATATTACGATGCTGTTCTATTAAATGCTTCCTATATTATATATATAGTAATGTCGTGATCTA
TGGTGCACTCTCAGTACAATCTGCTCTGATGCCGCATAGTTAAGCCAGCCCCGACACCCGCCAACACCCG
CTGACGCGCCCTGACGGGCTTGTCTGCTCCCGGCATCCGCTTACAGACAAGCTGTGACCGTCTCCGGGAG
CTGCATGTGTCAGAGGTTTTCACCGTCATCA
Features (pLannotate 1.2.2; 24 found; start..end, strand, type, name):
     82..585     -  misc_feature   CEN/ARS: S. cerevisiae CEN6 centromere fused to an autonomously replicating sequence
    622..726     +  promoter       AmpR promoter: bla
    727..1587    +  CDS            AmpR: β-lactamase; bla; confers resistance to ampicillin, carbenicillin, and related antibiotics
   1758..2346    +  rep_origin     ori: high-copy-number ColE1/pMB1/pBR322/pUC origin of replication
   2529..2621    +  CDS            lacI (fragment): lac repressor; lacI; The lac repressor binds to the lac operator to inhibit transcription in E. coli. This inhibition can be relieved by adding lactose or isopropyl-β-D-thiogalactopyranoside (IPTG).
   2634..2655    +  protein_bind   CAP binding site: CAP binding activates transcription in the presence of cAMP. E. coli catabolite activator protein
   2670..2700    +  promoter       lac promoter: promoter for the E. coli lac operon
   2708..2724    +  protein_bind   lac operator: The lac repressor binds to the lac operator to inhibit transcription in E. coli. This inhibition can be relieved by adding lactose or isopropyl-β-D-thiogalactopyranoside (IPTG). lac repressor encoded by lacI
   2769..2787    +  promoter       T3 promoter: promoter for bacteriophage T3 RNA polymerase
   2812..3455    +  promoter       GAP promoter: S. cerevisiae TDH3; promoter for glyceraldehyde-3-phosphate dehydrogenase
   3461..3481    +  misc_feature   MCS (fragment): pBluescript multiple cloning site
   3485..3509    +  protein_bind   attB1: mutant version of attB; recombination site for the Gateway® BP reaction BP Clonase™
   3605..5131    +  CDS            CYP711A1: MAX1_ARATH - Also known as MAX1. Experimental evidence at transcript level: Swiss-Prot protein existence level 2. Converts carlactone to carlactonoic acid by catalyzing consecutive oxidations at C-19 to convert the C-19 methyl group into carboxylic acid (PubMed:25425668). Prefers 11R-carlactone to 11S- carlactone as substrate (PubMed:25425668). Acts downstream of CCD7/MAX3 and CCD8/MAX4 in strigolactone signaling pathway and may be implicated in synthesis of carotenoid-derived branch regulators. Acts as a positive regulator of the flavonoid pathway in the late vegetative stage plant. Strigolac
   5145..5169    -  protein_bind   attB2: mutant version of attB; recombination site for the Gateway® BP reaction BP Clonase™
   5173..5220    +  misc_feature   MCS (fragment): pBluescript multiple cloning site
   5221..5468    +  terminator     CYC1 terminator: S. cerevisiae CYC1; transcription terminator for CYC1
   5487..5505    -  promoter       T7 promoter: promoter for bacteriophage T7 RNA polymerase
   5513..5668    +  CDS            lacZα (fragment): LacZα fragment of β-galactosidase; lacZ fragment
   5672..6100    +  rep_origin     f1 ori (sequence partly withheld): f1 bacteriophage origin of replication; arrow indicates direction of (+) strand synthesis
   6128..6179    -  misc_feature   bom (fragment): basis of mobility region from pBR322
   6230..6904    -  CDS            TRP1: phosphoribosylanthranilate isomerase, required for tryptophan biosynthesis; S. cerevisiae TRP1; yeast auxotrophic marker
   6905..7052    -  promoter       TRP1 promoter: S. cerevisiae TRP1
   7190..7239    -  misc_feature   bom (fragment): basis of mobility region from pBR322
   7341..14      -  CDS            rop (fragment) (across the origin): Rop protein, which maintains plasmids at low copy number; rop
