[The description below was written by a language model from this plasmid's Addgene catalogue record and pLannotate feature annotations shown in this document.]
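Description:
pAG414GPD-OsCYP711A3 (pYL761) is a low-copy yeast expression plasmid built on the pAG414GPD-ccdB Gateway destination backbone, made for constitutive expression of a rice cytochrome P450 in Saccharomyces cerevisiae. It is a shuttle vector. In yeast it is maintained through a CEN6/ARS centromeric element and selected by complementation of tryptophan auxotrophy with the TRP1 marker and its native promoter. In E. coli it replicates from a high-copy ColE1/pUC-type origin and confers ampicillin resistance through β-lactamase. An f1 phage origin, lac promoter/operator and lacZα remnants, flanking T3 and T7 promoters and several small fragmentary matches (lacI, rop, bom) are carried over from the pBluescript-derived scaffold and have no role in the yeast expression cassette.

The payload is the OsCYP711A3 coding sequence from Oryza sativa, listed as a 1626 bp insert. It lies between the strong constitutive GAP (TDH3/GPD) promoter and the CYC1 transcription terminator. The attB1 and attB2 sites on either side of the open reading frame show that Gateway recombination replaced the ccdB counter-selection cassette of the parent vector. No epitope tag or reporter is annotated.

The automated annotation labels the coding region by homology to Arabidopsis CYP711A1 (MAX1), the enzyme that oxidises carlactone to carlactonoic acid in strigolactone biosynthesis. This fits the insert being a rice MAX1-family homologue, although the record does not state the specific catalytic activity of OsCYP711A3. The associated work concerns a strigolactone-producing bacterium–yeast consortium, which suggests the plasmid supplies this P450 step in engineered yeast for pathway reconstitution or enzyme characterisation.
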