Addgene plasmid #178300: pAG414GPD-OsCYP711A3(pYL761)
Purpose: Expresses OsCYP711A3 from O. sativa in Saccharomyces cerevisiae. Centromeric TRP, PGPD-OsCYP711A3-TCYC1
Depositing lab: Yanran Li. Depositing organization: University of California, Riverside. Publication: Establishment of strigolactone-producing bacterium-yeast consortium. Wu S, Ma X, Zhou A, Valenzuela A, Zhou K, Li Y. Sci Adv. 2021 Sep 17;7(38):eabh4048. doi: 10.1126/sciadv.abh4048. Epub 2021 Sep 17. PubMed 34533983.
Backbone
  Vector backbone: pAG414GPD-ccdB
  Backbone manufacturer: Susan Lindquist
  Backbone size w/o insert (bp): 7387
  Total vector size (bp): 7385
  Vector type: Yeast Expression
  Selectable markers: TRP1
Growth in bacteria
  Bacterial resistance: Ampicillin, 100 μg/mL
  Growth temperature: 37°C
  Growth strain: DH5alpha
  Copy number: Unknown
Gene/Insert
  Gene/Insert name: OsCYP711A3 (alt name: OsCYP711A3 from O. sativa)
  Species: Oryza sativa
  Insert size (bp): 1626
  GenBank ID: XP_015644699.2
  Promoter: GAP
  Cloning method: Gateway Cloning
  Sequencing primers: 5′ M13 rev; 3′ M13 for
Terms and licenses: Academic/Nonprofit Terms; Industry Terms: Not Available to Industry
How to cite: pAG414GPD-OsCYP711A3(pYL761) was a gift from Yanran Li (Addgene plasmid # 178300 ; http://n2t.net/addgene:178300 ; RRID:Addgene_178300)
